>Addgene plasmid #116857 | TagBFP2-INPP4B-CAAX | depositor full sequence | sequence record 219805 | TagBFP2-INPP4B-CAAX sequence 7530 bps
TAGTTATTAATAGTAATCAATTACGGGGTCATTAGTTCATAGCCCATATATGGAGTTCCGCGTTACATAA
CTTACGGTAAATGGCCCGCCTGGCTGACCGCCCAACGACCCCCGCCCATTGACGTCAATAATGACGTATG
TTCCCATAGTAACGCCAATAGGGACTTTCCATTGACGTCAATGGGTGGAGTATTTACGGTAAACTGCCCA
CTTGGCAGTACATCAAGTGTATCATATGCCAAGTACGCCCCCTATTGACGTCAATGACGGTAAATGGCCC
GCCTGGCATTATGCCCAGTACATGACCTTATGGGACTTTCCTACTTGGCAGTACATCTACGTATTAGTCA
TCGCTATTACCATGGTGATGCGGTTTTGGCAGTACATCAATGGGCGTGGATAGCGGTTTGACTCACGGGG
ATTTCCAAGTCTCCACCCCATTGACGTCAATGGGAGTTTGTTTTGGCACCAAAATCAACGGGACTTTCCA
AAATGTCGTAACAACTCCGCCCCATTGACGCAAATGGGCGGTAGGCGTGTACGGTGGGAGGTCTATATAA
GCAGAGCTGGTTTAGTGAACCGTCAGATCCGCTAGCGCTACCGGTCGCCACCATGGTGAGCGAGCTGATT
AAGGAGAACATGCACATGAAGCTGTACATGGAGGGCACCGTGGACAACCATCACTTCAAGTGCACATCCG
AGGGCGAAGGCAAGCCCTACGAGGGCACCCAGACCATGAGAATCAAGGTGGTCGAGGGCGGCCCTCTCCC
CTTCGCCTTCGACATCCTGGCTACTAGCTTCCTCTACGGCAGCAAGACCTTCATCAACCACACCCAGGGC
ATCCCCGACTTCTTCAAGCAGTCCTTCCCTGAGGGCTTCACATGGGAGAGAGTCACCACATACGAAGACG
GGGGCGTGCTGACCGCTACCCAGGACACCAGCCTCCAGGACGGCTGCCTCATCTACAACGTCAAGATCAG
AGGGGTGAACTTCACATCCAACGGCCCTGTGATGCAGAAGAAAACACTCGGCTGGGAGGCCTTCACCGAG
ACGCTGTACCCCGCTGACGGCGGCCTGGAAGGCAGAAACGACATGGCCCTGAAGCTCGTGGGCGGGAGCC
ATCTGATCGCAAACGCCAAGACCACATATAGATCCAAGAAACCCGCTAAGAACCTCAAGATGCCTGGCGT
CTACTATGTGGACTACAGACTGGAAAGAATCAAGGAGGCCAACAACGAGACCTACGTCGAGCAGCACGAG
GTGGCAGTGGCCAGATACTGCGACCTCCCTAGCAAACTGGGGCACAAGCTTAATTCCGGACTCAGATCTC
GAGCTCAAGCTTCGAATTCTATGGAAATTAAAGAGGAAGGGGCATCAGAAGAAGGGCAGCACTTTCTTCC
TACAGCCCAGGCCAATGATCCCGGGGACTGTCAGTTCACAAGTATCCAGAAGACTCCAAATGAACCGCAG
TTGGAATTCATCCTTGCATGCAAGGATCTCGTGGCTCCTGTCCGTGATCGTAAACTGAATACACTGGTGC
AGATCTCCGTAATCCACCCCGTGGAGCAGAGTCTGACAAGATACTCCAGCACCGAAATTGTGGAGGGAAC
AAGGGACCCACTGTTTTTGACTGGTGTCACATTCCCATCTGAGTATCCCATCTATGAGGAGACCAAAATA
AAACTAACAGTCTATGATGTCAAGGATAAGTCTCATGACACCGTTCGAACCAGTGTCCTACCAGAACATA
AGGATCCCCCGCCAGAAGTTGGGCGAAGTTTCTTGGGCTATGCCAGTTTTAAAGTGGGAGAGCTGCTGAA
GTCAAAGGAGCAATTGCTGGTCCTGAGCCTGAGAACTTCAGATGGTGGCAAAGTGGTTGGCACCATAGAA
GTCAGTGTCGTGAAGATGGGGGAGATTGAGGATGGGGAAGCCGACCACATCACCACAGATGTACAGGGAC
AAAAGTGTGCCCTGGTATGTGAATGTACAGCCCCGGAAAGTGTGAGCGGAAAAGATAACTTACCTTTTTT
GAATTCAGTGTTAAAGAACCCAGTATGTAAATTATATAGATTTCCCACATCTGACAATAAGTGGATGCGA
ATTCGAGAGCAGATGTCAGAGAGCATTCTTTCCTTTCATATTCCTAAGGAATTGATTTCCCTTCACATTA
AAGAAGATTTGTGCAGAAACCAGGAGATAAAAGAACTTGGTGAGCTTTCTCCACATTGGGACAATCTGCG
AAAAAATGTCCTTACTCACTGTGATCAAATGGTGAATATGTACCAAGACATTCTGACAGAACTTAGCAAG
GAAACAGGGTCCTCTTTCAAATCAAGCAGCAGCAAAGGAGAGAAAACATTAGAATTTGTTCCAATAAATC
TACATCTGCAAAGAATGCAGGTACACAGCCCTCACTTGAAAGATGCTCTCTACGATGTCATCACTGTGGG
AGCCCCAGCTGCCCATTTTCAGGGATTTAAGAATGGTGGTCTTCGGAAGCTACTCCATAGATTTGAAACA
GAAAGAAGAAATACCGGATACCAGTTTATTTACTATTCACCTGAAAACACAGCCAAAGCAAAGGAAGTTC
TCAGCAACATCAATCAACTACAACCTCTTATAGCAACCCATGCAGACCTACTGCTTAATTCTGCAAGCCA
GCATTCTCCAGACAGCTTGAAGAATTCTTTAAAGATGCTTTCAGAAAAAACAGAGCTTTTTGTACATGCC
TTCAAGGATCAACTTGTCAGGAGTGCTCTTTTAGCACTCTACACTGCAAGGCCAGGAGGCATTCTTAAGA
AGCCACCCTCTCCTAAGAGCAGCACAGAGGAGAGCAGTCCCCAAGACCAACCCCCAGTGATGAGAGGGCA
GGACTCCATACCACATCATTCAGACTATGATGAGGAAGAGTGGGACAGGGTGTGGGCCAATGTGGGGAAG
AGCCTGAACTGCATTATTGCTATGGTGGACAAACTGATTGAAAGAGATGGTGGCAGTGAAGGCAGTGGCG
GCAACAATGATGGAGAAAAGGAACCTTCATTAACAGATGCCATTCCCTCTCACCCAAGAGAGGACTGGTA
TGAACAGTTGTATCCCCTCATCCTTACCCTGAAGGACTGCATGGGAGAAGTGGTGAACCGAGCCAAGCAG
TCCCTGACATTTGTGCTCCTTCAGGAACTTGCGTACAGCTTGCCCCAGTGTCTGATGCTGACGCTAAGAA
GAGACATCGTCTTCAGCCAAGCACTTGCTGGATTGGTTTGTGGTTTTATCATCAAATTACAGACAAGTCT
GTATGACCCAGGCTTCCTACAGCAGCTTCACACAGTGGGGTTGATAGTACAATATGAAGGACTGCTAAGT
ACATACAGCGATGAAATTGGAATGCTAGAGGACATGGCCGTTGGCATTTCCGATTTAAAGAAAGTTGCAT
TTAAAATAATTGAAGCCAAATCCAATGATGTGTTGCCAGTTATAACAGGAAGACGAGAACATTACGTGGT
AGAGGTCAAGCTTCCAGCCAGAATGTTTGAGTCACTACCTCTACAGATTAAAGAAGGACAGTTGCTTCAT
GTGTATCCAGTACTTTTTAATGTTGGAATCAATGAACAGCAAACTCTGGCTGAAAGGTTTGGAGATGTCT
CTTTGCAAGAAAGTATTAATCAGGAAAACTTCGAACTTCTACAAGAATATTACAAGATATTTATGGAAAA
GATGCCTCCTGATTATATTTCACATTTTCAGGAACAAAATGATTTAAAAGCATTGCTAGAAAATCTCCTT
CAAAATATCCAATCCAAAAAAAGAAAGAATGTAGAAATTATGTGGCTGGCTGCAACGATTTGCCGCAAAC
TGAATGGTATTCGTTTCACCTGTTGTAAAAGTGCCAAAGACAGGACATCGATGTCAGTGACACTTGAACA
ATGCTCAATCTTGAGAGATGAGCACCAGTTACACAAGGACTTCTTTATCCGAGCGCTGGATTGCATGAGA
AGAGAAGGATGCCGCATAGAGAATGTACTGAAGAATATCAAATGCAGAAAGTATGCTTTCAACATGCTAC
AGCTGATGGCTTTCCCCAAGTACTACAGACCTCCAGAGGGGACTTATGGAAAAGCTGACACCGCAGTCGA
CAACCCTCCTGATGAGAGTGGCCCCGGCTGCATGAGCTGCAAGTGTGTGCTCTCCTGAGGATCCACCGGA
TCTAGATAACTGATCATAATCAGCCATACCACATTTGTAGAGGTTTTACTTGCTTTAAAAAACCTCCCAC
ACCTCCCCCTGAACCTGAAACATAAAATGAATGCAATTGTTGTTGTTAACTTGTTTATTGCAGCTTATAA
TGGTTACAAATAAAGCAATAGCATCACAAATTTCACAAATAAAGCATTTTTTTCACTGCATTCTAGTTGT
GGTTTGTCCAAACTCATCAATGTATCTTAACGCGTAAATTGTAAGCGTTAATATTTTGTTAAAATTCGCG
TTAAATTTTTGTTAAATCAGCTCATTTTTTAACCAATAGGCCGAAATCGGCAAAATCCCTTATAAATCAA
AAGAATAGACCGAGATAGGGT
[37 nt withheld, positions 4572-4608]
AAAGAACGTGGACTCCAACGTCAAAGG
[49 nt withheld, positions 4636-4684]
T
[91 nt withheld, positions 4686-4776]
G
[124 nt withheld, positions 4778-4901]
CAGGTGGCACTTTTCGGGGAAATGTGCGCGGAACCCCTATTTGTTTATTTTTCTAAATACATTCAAATAT
GTATCCGCTCATGAGACAATAACCCTGATAAATGCTTCAATAATATTGAAAAAGGAAGAGTCCTGAGGCG
GAAAGAACCAGCTGTGGAATGTGTGTCAGTTAGGGTGTGGAAAGTCCCCAGGCTCCCCAGCAGGCAGAAG
TATGCAAAGCATGCATCTCAATTAGTCAGCAACCAGGTGTGGAAAGTCCCCAGGCTCCCCAGCAGGCAGA
AGTATGCAAAGCATGCATCTCAATTAGTCAGCAACCATAGTCCCGCCCCTAACTCCGCCCATCCCGCCCC
TAACTCCGCCCAGTTCCGCCCATTCTCCGCCCCATGGCTGACTAATTTTTTTTATTTATGCAGAGGCCGA
GGCCGCCTCGGCCTCTGAGCTATTCCAGAAGTAGTGAGGAGGCTTTTTTGGAGGCCTAGGCTTTTGCAAA
GATCGATCAAGAGACAGGATGAGGATCGTTTCGCATGATTGAACAAGATGGATTGCACGCAGGTTCTCCG
GCCGCTTGGGTGGAGAGGCTATTCGGCTATGACTGGGCACAACAGACAATCGGCTGCTCTGATGCCGCCG
TGTTCCGGCTGTCAGCGCAGGGGCGCCCGGTTCTTTTTGTCAAGACCGACCTGTCCGGTGCCCTGAATGA
ACTGCAAGACGAGGCAGCGCGGCTATCGTGGCTGGCCACGACGGGCGTTCCTTGCGCAGCTGTGCTCGAC
GTTGTCACTGAAGCGGGAAGGGACTGGCTGCTATTGGGCGAAGTGCCGGGGCAGGATCTCCTGTCATCTC
ACCTTGCTCCTGCCGAGAAAGTATCCATCATGGCTGATGCAATGCGGCGGCTGCATACGCTTGATCCGGC
TACCTGCCCATTCGACCACCAAGCGAAACATCGCATCGAGCGAGCACGTACTCGGATGGAAGCCGGTCTT
GTCGATCAGGATGATCTGGACGAAGAGCATCAGGGGCTCGCGCCAGCCGAACTGTTCGCCAGGCTCAAGG
CGAGCATGCCCGACGGCGAGGATCTCGTCGTGACCCATGGCGATGCCTGCTTGCCGAATATCATGGTGGA
AAATGGCCGCTTTTCTGGATTCATCGACTGTGGCCGGCTGGGTGTGGCGGACCGCTATCAGGACATAGCG
TTGGCTACCCGTGATATTGCTGAAGAGCTTGGCGGCGAATGGGCTGACCGCTTCCTCGTGCTTTACGGTA
TCGCCGCTCCCGATTCGCAGCGCATCGCCTTCTATCGCCTTCTTGACGAGTTCTTCTGAGCGGGACTCTG
GGGTTCGAAATGACCGACCAAGCGACGCCCAACCTGCCATCACGAGATTTCGATTCCACCGCCGCCTTCT
ATGAAAGGTTGGGCTTCGGAATCGTTTTCCGGGACGCCGGCTGGATGATCCTCCAGCGCGGGGATCTCAT
GCTGGAGTTCTTCGCCCACCCTAGGGGGAGGCTAACTGAAACACGGAAGGAGACAATACCGGAAGGAACC
CGCGCTATGACGGCAATAAAAAGACAGAATAAAACGCACGGTGTTGGGTCGTTTGTTCATAAACGCGGGG
TTCGGTCCCAGGGCTGGCACTCTGTCGATACCCCACCGAGACCCCATTGGGGCCAATACGCCCGCGTTTC
TTCCTTTTCCCCACCCCACCCCCCAAGTTCGGGTGAAGGCCCAGGGCTCGCAGCCAACGTCGGGGCGGCA
GGCCCTGCCATAGCCTCAGGTTACTCATATATACTTTAGATTGATTTAAAACTTCATTTTTAATTTAAAA
GGATCTAGGTGAAGATCCTTTTTGATAATCTCATGACCAAAATCCCTTAACGTGAGTTTTCGTTCCACTG
AGCGTCAGACCCCGTAGAAAAGATCAAAGGATCTTCTTGAGATCCTTTTTTTCTGCGCGTAATCTGCTGC
TTGCAAACAAAAAAACCACCGCTACCAGCGGTGGTTTGTTTGCCGGATCAAGAGCTACCAACTCTTTTTC
CGAAGGTAACTGGCTTCAGCAGAGCGCAGATACCAAATACTGTCCTTCTAGTGTAGCCGTAGTTAGGCCA
CCACTTCAAGAACTCTGTAGCACCGCCTACATACCTCGCTCTGCTAATCCTGTTACCAGTGGCTGCTGCC
AGTGGCGATAAGTCGTGTCTTACCGGGTTGGACTCAAGACGATAGTTACCGGATAAGGCGCAGCGGTCGG
GCTGAACGGGGGGTTCGTGCACACAGCCCAGCTTGGAGCGAACGACCTACACCGAACTGAGATACCTACA
GCGTGAGCTATGAGAAAGCGCCACGCTTCCCGAAGGGAGAAAGGCGGACAGGTATCCGGTAAGCGGCAGG
GTCGGAACAGGAGAGCGCACGAGGGAGCTTCCAGGGGGAAACGCCTGGTATCTTTATAGTCCTGTCGGGT
TTCGCCACCTCTGACTTGAGCGTCGATTTTTGTGATGCTCGTCAGGGGGGCGGAGCCTATGGAAAAACGC
CAGCAACGCGGCCTTTTTACGGTTCCTGGCCTTTTGCTGGCCTTTTGCTCACATGTTCTTTCCTGCGTTA
TCCCCTGATTCTGTGGATAACCGTATTACCGCCATGCAT
Features (pLannotate 1.2.2; 16 found; start..end, strand, type, name):
     61..364     +  enhancer       CMV enhancer: human cytomegalovirus immediate early enhancer
    365..568     +  promoter       CMV promoter: human cytomegalovirus (CMV) immediate early promoter
    617..1315    +  CDS            TagBFP: monomeric blue fluorescent protein mammalian codon-optimized
   1315..1350    +  misc_feature   MCS (fragment): multiple cloning site
   1351..4122    +  CDS            INPP4B: INP4B_HUMAN - Experimental evidence at protein level: Swiss-Prot protein existence level 1. Catalyzes the hydrolysis of the 4-position phosphate of phosphatidylinositol 3,4-bisphosphate, inositol 1,3,4-trisphosphate and inositol 3,4-trisphosphate (PubMed:24070612, PubMed:24591580). Plays a role in the late stages of macropinocytosis by dephosphorylating phosphatidylinositol 3,4-bisphosphate in membrane ruffles (PubMed:24591580). The lipid phosphatase activity is critical for tumor suppressor function. Antagonizes the PI3K-AKT/PKB signaling pathway by dephosphorylating phosphoinositides and the
   4132..4188    +  CDS            H-Ras (fragment): human small GTPase proto-oncoprotein
   4211..4295    +  CDS            large T antigen (fragment): large T antigen from SV40 (simian virus 40)
   4318..4439    +  polyA_signal   SV40 poly(A) signal: SV40 polyadenylation signal
   4473..4901    -  rep_origin     f1 ori (sequence partly withheld): f1 bacteriophage origin of replication; arrow indicates direction of (+) strand synthesis
   4928..5032    +  promoter       AmpR promoter: bla
   5034..5391    +  promoter       SV40 promoter: SV40 enhancer and early promoter
   5426..6220    +  CDS            NeoR/KanR: aminoglycoside phosphotransferase from Tn5; aph(3')-II (or nptII); confers resistance to neomycin, kanamycin, and G418 (Geneticin®)
   6241..6393    +  CDS            ble (fragment): BLE_KLEPN - Experimental evidence at protein level: Swiss-Prot protein existence level 1. Binding protein with a strong affinity to the bleomycin family of antibiotics. Binds to CL990; an antimitotic-antibiotic compound. From Klebsiella pneumoniae.
   6452..6499    +  polyA_signal   HSV TK poly(A) signal: herpes simplex virus thymidine kinase polyadenylation signal (Cole and Stacy, 1985)
   6590..6606    -  polyA_signal   bGH poly(A) signal (fragment): bovine growth hormone polyadenylation signal
   6828..7416    +  rep_origin     ori: high-copy-number ColE1/pMB1/pBR322/pUC origin of replication
