>Addgene plasmid #116857 | TagBFP2-INPP4B-CAAX | addgene full sequence | sequence record 224762 | Addgene NGS Result
GTGATGCGGTTTTGGCAGTACATCAATGGGCGTGGATAGCGGTTTGACTCACGGGGATTTCCAAGTCTCC
ACCCCATTGACGTCAATGGGAGTTTGTTTTGGCACCAAAATCAACGGGACTTTCCAAAATGTCGTAACAA
CTCCGCCCCATTGACGCAAATGGGCGGTAGGCGTGTACGGTGGGAGGTCTATATAAGCAGAGCTGGTTTA
GTGAACCGTCAGATCCGCTAGCGCTACCGGTCGCCACCATGGTGAGCGAGCTGATTAAGGAGAACATGCA
CATGAAGCTGTACATGGAGGGCACCGTGGACAACCATCACTTCAAGTGCACATCCGAGGGCGAAGGCAAG
CCCTACGAGGGCACCCAGACCATGAGAATCAAGGTGGTCGAGGGCGGCCCTCTCCCCTTCGCCTTCGACA
TCCTGGCTACTAGCTTCCTCTACGGCAGCAAGACCTTCATCAACCACACCCAGGGCATCCCCGACTTCTT
CAAGCAGTCCTTCCCTGAGGGCTTCACATGGGAGAGAGTCACCACATACGAAGACGGGGGCGTGCTGACC
GCTACCCAGGACACCAGCCTCCAGGACGGCTGCCTCATCTACAACGTCAAGATCAGAGGGGTGAACTTCA
CATCCAACGGCCCTGTGATGCAGAAGAAAACACTCGGCTGGGAGGCCTTCACCGAGACGCTGTACCCCGC
TGACGGCGGCCTGGAAGGCAGAAACGACATGGCCCTGAAGCTCGTGGGCGGGAGCCATCTGATCGCAAAC
GCCAAGACCACATATAGATCCAAGAAACCCGCTAAGAACCTCAAGATGCCTGGCGTCTACTATGTGGACT
ACAGACTGGAAAGAATCAAGGAGGCCAACAACGAGACCTACGTCGAGCAGCACGAGGTGGCAGTGGCCAG
ATACTGCGACCTCCCTAGCAAACTGGGGCACAAGCTTAATTCCGGACTCAGATCTCGAGCTCAAGCTTCG
AATTCTATGGAAATTAAAGAGGAAGGGGCATCAGAAGAAGGGCAGCACTTTCTTCCTACAGCCCAGGCCA
ATGATCCCGGGGACTGTCAGTTCACAAGTATCCAGAAGACTCCAAATGAACCGCAGTTGGAATTCATCCT
TGCATGCAAGGATCTCGTGGCTCCTGTCCGTGATCGTAAACTGAATACACTGGTGCAGATCTCCGTAATC
CACCCCGTGGAGCAGAGTCTGACAAGATACTCCAGCACCGAAATTGTGGAGGGAACAAGGGACCCACTGT
TTTTGACTGGTGTCACATTCCCATCTGAGTATCCCATCTATGAGGAGACCAAAATAAAACTAACAGTCTA
TGATGTCAAGGATAAGTCTCATGACACCGTTCGAACCAGTGTCCTACCAGAACATAAGGATCCCCCGCCA
GAAGTTGGGCGAAGTTTCTTGGGCTATGCCAGTTTTAAAGTGGGAGAGCTGCTGAAGTCAAAGGAGCAAT
TGCTGGTCCTGAGCCTGAGAACTTCAGATGGTGGCAAAGTGGTTGGCACCATAGAAGTCAGTGTCGTGAA
GATGGGGGAGATTGAGGATGGGGAAGCCGACCACATCACCACAGATGTACAGGGACAAAAGTGTGCCCTG
GTATGTGAATGTACAGCCCCGGAAAGTGTGAGCGGAAAAGATAACTTACCTTTTTTGAATTCAGTGTTAA
AGAACCCAGTATGTAAATTATATAGATTTCCCACATCTGACAATAAGTGGATGCGAATTCGAGAGCAGAT
GTCAGAGAGCATTCTTTCCTTTCATATTCCTAAGGAATTGATTTCCCTTCACATTAAAGAAGATTTGTGC
AGAAACCAGGAGATAAAAGAACTTGGTGAGCTTTCTCCACATTGGGACAATCTGCGAAAAAATGTCCTTA
CTCACTGTGATCAAATGGTGAATATGTACCAAGACATTCTGACAGAACTTAGCAAGGAAACAGGGTCCTC
TTTCAAATCAAGCAGCAGCAAAGGAGAGAAAACATTAGAATTTGTTCCAATAAATCTACATCTGCAAAGA
ATGCAGGTACACAGCCCTCACTTGAAAGATGCTCTCTACGATGTCATCACTGTGGGAGCCCCAGCTGCCC
ATTTTCAGGGATTTAAGAATGGTGGTCTTCGGAAGCTACTCCATAGATTTGAAACAGAAAGAAGAAATAC
CGGATACCAGTTTATTTACTATTCACCTGAAAACACAGCCAAAGCAAAGGAAGTTCTCAGCAACATCAAT
CAACTACAACCTCTTATAGCAACCCATGCAGACCTACTGCTTAATTCTGCAAGCCAGCATTCTCCAGACA
GCTTGAAGAATTCTTTAAAGATGCTTTCAGAAAAAACAGAGCTTTTTGTACATGCCTTCAAGGATCAACT
TGTCAGGAGTGCTCTTTTAGCACTCTACACTGCAAGGCCAGGAGGCATTCTTAAGAAGCCACCCTCTCCT
AAGAGCAGCACAGAGGAGAGCAGTCCCCAAGACCAACCCCCAGTGATGAGAGGGCAGGACTCCATACCAC
ATCATTCAGACTATGATGAGGAAGAGTGGGACAGGGTGTGGGCCAATGTGGGGAAGAGCCTGAACTGCAT
TATTGCTATGGTGGACAAACTGATTGAAAGAGATGGTGGCAGTGAAGGCAGTGGCGGCAACAATGATGGA
GAAAAGGAACCTTCATTAACAGATGCCATTCCCTCTCACCCAAGAGAGGACTGGTATGAACAGTTGTATC
CCCTCATCCTTACCCTGAAGGACTGCATGGGAGAAGTGGTGAACCGAGCCAAGCAGTCCCTGACATTTGT
GCTCCTTCAGGAACTTGCGTACAGCTTGCCCCAGTGTCTGATGCTGACGCTAAGAAGAGACATCGTCTTC
AGCCAAGCACTTGCTGGATTGGTTTGTGGTTTTATCATCAAATTACAGACAAGTCTGTATGACCCAGGCT
TCCTACAGCAGCTTCACACAGTGGGGTTGATAGTACAATATGAAGGACTGCTAAGTACATACAGCGATGA
AATTGGAATGCTAGAGGACATGGCCGTTGGCATTTCCGATTTAAAGAAAGTTGCATTTAAAATAATTGAA
GCCAAATCCAATGATGTGTTGCCAGTTATAACAGGAAGACGAGAACATTACGTGGTAGAGGTCAAGCTTC
CAGCCAGAATGTTTGAGTCACTACCTCTACAGATTAAAGAAGGACAGTTGCTTCATGTGTATCCAGTACT
TTTTAATGTTGGAATCAATGAACAGCAAACTCTGGCTGAAAGGTTTGGAGATGTCTCTTTGCAAGAAAGT
ATTAATCAGGAAAACTTCGAACTTCTACAAGAATATTACAAGATATTTATGGAAAAGATGCCTCCTGATT
ATATTTCACATTTTCAGGAACAAAATGATTTAAAAGCATTGCTAGAAAATCTCCTTCAAAATATCCAATC
CAAAAAAAGAAAGAATGTAGAAATTATGTGGCTGGCTGCAACGATTTGCCGCAAACTGAATGGTATTCGT
TTCACCTGTTGTAAAAGTGCCAAAGACAGGACATCGATGTCAGTGACACTTGAACAATGCTCAATCTTGA
GAGATGAGCACCAGTTACACAAGGACTTCTTTATCCGAGCGCTGGATTGCATGAGAAGAGAAGGATGCCG
CATAGAGAATGTACTGAAGAATATCAAATGCAGAAAGTATGCTTTCAACATGCTACAGCTGATGGCTTTC
CCCAAGTACTACAGACCTCCAGAGGGGACTTATGGAAAAGCTGACACCGCAGTCGACAACCCTCCTGATG
AGAGTGGCCCCGGCTGCATGAGCTGCAAGTGTGTGCTCTCCTGAGGATCCACCGGATCTAGATAACTGAT
CATAATCAGCCATACCACATTTGTAGAGGTTTTACTTGCTTTAAAAAACCTCCCACACCTCCCCCTGAAC
CTGAAACATAAAATGAATGCAATTGTTGTTGTTAACTTGTTTATTGCAGCTTATAATGGTTACAAATAAA
GCAATAGCATCACAAATTTCACAAATAAAGCATTTTTTTCACTGCATTCTAGTTGTGGTTTGTCCAAACT
CATCAATGTATCTTAACGCGTAAATTGTAAGCGTTAATATTTTGTTAAAATTCGCGTTAAATTTTTGTTA
AATCAGCTCATTTTTTAACCAATAGGCCGAAATCGGCAAAATCCCTTATAAATCAAAAGAATAGACCGAG
ATAGGGT
[37 nt withheld, positions 4208-4244]
AAAGAACGTGGACTCCAACGTCAAAGG
[49 nt withheld, positions 4272-4320]
T
[91 nt withheld, positions 4322-4412]
G
[124 nt withheld, positions 4414-4537]
CAGGTGGCACTTTTCGGGGAAATGTGCGCGGAACCCCTATTTGTTTATTTTTCTAAATACATTCAAATAT
GTATCCGCTCATGAGACAATAACCCTGATAAATGCTTCAATAATATTGAAAAAGGAAGAGTCCTGAGGCG
GAAAGAACCAGCTGTGGAATGTGTGTCAGTTAGGGTGTGGAAAGTCCCCAGGCTCCCCAGCAGGCAGAAG
TATGCAAAGCATGCATCTCAATTAGTCAGCAACCAGGTGTGGAAAGTCCCCAGGCTCCCCAGCAGGCAGA
AGTATGCAAAGCATGCATCTCAATTAGTCAGCAACCATAGTCCCGCCCCTAACTCCGCCCATCCCGCCCC
TAACTCCGCCCAGTTCCGCCCATTCTCCGCCCCATGGCTGACTAATTTTTTTTATTTATGCAGAGGCCGA
GGCCGCCTCGGCCTCTGAGCTATTCCAGAAGTAGTGAGGAGGCTTTTTTGGAGGCCTAGGCTTTTGCAAA
GATCGATCAAGAGACAGGATGAGGATCGTTTCGCATGATTGAACAAGATGGATTGCACGCAGGTTCTCCG
GCCGCTTGGGTGGAGAGGCTATTCGGCTATGACTGGGCACAACAGACAATCGGCTGCTCTGATGCCGCCG
TGTTCCGGCTGTCAGCGCAGGGGCGCCCGGTTCTTTTTGTCAAGACCGACCTGTCCGGTGCCCTGAATGA
ACTGCAAGACGAGGCAGCGCGGCTATCGTGGCTGGCCACGACGGGCGTTCCTTGCGCAGCTGTGCTCGAC
GTTGTCACTGAAGCGGGAAGGGACTGGCTGCTATTGGGCGAAGTGCCGGGGCAGGATCTCCTGTCATCTC
ACCTTGCTCCTGCCGAGAAAGTATCCATCATGGCTGATGCAATGCGGCGGCTGCATACGCTTGATCCGGC
TACCTGCCCATTCGACCACCAAGCGAAACATCGCATCGAGCGAGCACGTACTCGGATGGAAGCCGGTCTT
GTCGATCAGGATGATCTGGACGAAGAGCATCAGGGGCTCGCGCCAGCCGAACTGTTCGCCAGGCTCAAGG
CGAGCATGCCCGACGGCGAGGATCTCGTCGTGACCCATGGCGATGCCTGCTTGCCGAATATCATGGTGGA
AAATGGCCGCTTTTCTGGATTCATCGACTGTGGCCGGCTGGGTGTGGCGGACCGCTATCAGGACATAGCG
TTGGCTACCCGTGATATTGCTGAAGAGCTTGGCGGCGAATGGGCTGACCGCTTCCTCGTGCTTTACGGTA
TCGCCGCTCCCGATTCGCAGCGCATCGCCTTCTATCGCCTTCTTGACGAGTTCTTCTGAGCGGGACTCTG
GGGTTCGAAATGACCGACCAAGCGACGCCCAACCTGCCATCACGAGATTTCGATTCCACCGCCGCCTTCT
ATGAAAGGTTGGGCTTCGGAATCGTTTTCCGGGACGCCGGCTGGATGATCCTCCAGCGCGGGGATCTCAT
GCTGGAGTTCTTCGCCCACCCTAGGGGGAGGCTAACTGAAACACGGAAGGAGACAATACCGGAAGGAACC
CGCGCTATGACGGCAATAAAAAGACAGAATAAAACGCACGGTGTTGGGTCGTTTGTTCATAAACGCGGGG
TTCGGTCCCAGGGCTGGCACTCTGTCGATACCCCACCGAGACCCCATTGGGGCCAATACGCCCGCGTTTC
TTCCTTTTCCCCACCCCACCCCCCAAGTTCGGGTGAAGGCCCAGGGCTCGCAGCCAACGTCGGGGCGGCA
GGCCCTGCCATAGCCTCAGGTTACTCATATATACTTTAGATTGATTTAAAACTTCATTTTTAATTTAAAA
GGATCTAGGTGAAGATCCTTTTTGATAATCTCATGACCAAAATCCCTTAACGTGAGTTTTCGTTCCACTG
AGCGTCAGACCCCGTAGAAAAGATCAAAGGATCTTCTTGAGATCCTTTTTTTCTGCGCGTAATCTGCTGC
TTGCAAACAAAAAAACCACCGCTACCAGCGGTGGTTTGTTTGCCGGATCAAGAGCTACCAACTCTTTTTC
CGAAGGTAACTGGCTTCAGCAGAGCGCAGATACCAAATACTGTTCTTCTAGTGTAGCCGTAGTTAGGCCA
CCACTTCAAGAACTCTGTAGCACCGCCTACATACCTCGCTCTGCTAATCCTGTTACCAGTGGCTGCTGCC
AGTGGCGATAAGTCGTGTCTTACCGGGTTGGACTCAAGACGATAGTTACCGGATAAGGCGCAGCGGTCGG
GCTGAACGGGGGGTTCGTGCACACAGCCCAGCTTGGAGCGAACGACCTACACCGAACTGAGATACCTACA
GCGTGAGCTATGAGAAAGCGCCACGCTTCCCGAAGGGAGAAAGGCGGACAGGTATCCGGTAAGCGGCAGG
GTCGGAACAGGAGAGCGCACGAGGGAGCTTCCAGGGGGAAACGCCTGGTATCTTTATAGTCCTGTCGGGT
TTCGCCACCTCTGACTTGAGCGTCGATTTTTGTGATGCTCGTCAGGGGGGCGGAGCCTATGGAAAAACGC
CAGCAACGCGGCCTTTTTACGGTTCCTGGCCTTTTGCTGGCCTTTTGCTCACATGTTCTTTCCTGCGTTA
TCCCCTGATTCTGTGGATAACCGTATTACCGCCATGCATTAGTTATTAATAGTAATCAATTACGGGGTCA
TTAGTTCATAGCCCATATATGGAGTTCCGCGTTACATAACTTACGGTAAATGGCCCGCCTGGCTGACCGC
CCAACGACCCCCGCCCATTGACGTCAATAATGACGTATGTTCCCATAGTAACGCCAATAGGGACTTTCCA
TTGACGTCAATGGGTGGAGTATTTACGGTAAACTGCCCACTTGGCAGTACATCAAGTGTATCATATGCCA
AGTACGCCCCCTATTGACGTCAATGACGGTAAATGGCCCGCCTGGCATTATGCCCAGTACATGACCTTAT
GGGACTTTCCTACTTGGCAGTACATCTACGTATTAGTCATCGCTATTACCATG
Features (pLannotate 1.2.2; 16 found; start..end, strand, type, name):
      1..204     +  promoter       CMV promoter: human cytomegalovirus (CMV) immediate early promoter
    253..951     +  CDS            TagBFP: monomeric blue fluorescent protein mammalian codon-optimized
    951..986     +  misc_feature   MCS (fragment): multiple cloning site
    987..3758    +  CDS            INPP4B: INP4B_HUMAN - Experimental evidence at protein level: Swiss-Prot protein existence level 1. Catalyzes the hydrolysis of the 4-position phosphate of phosphatidylinositol 3,4-bisphosphate, inositol 1,3,4-trisphosphate and inositol 3,4-trisphosphate (PubMed:24070612, PubMed:24591580). Plays a role in the late stages of macropinocytosis by dephosphorylating phosphatidylinositol 3,4-bisphosphate in membrane ruffles (PubMed:24591580). The lipid phosphatase activity is critical for tumor suppressor function. Antagonizes the PI3K-AKT/PKB signaling pathway by dephosphorylating phosphoinositides and the
   3768..3824    +  CDS            H-Ras (fragment): human small GTPase proto-oncoprotein
   3847..3931    +  CDS            large T antigen (fragment): large T antigen from SV40 (simian virus 40)
   3954..4075    +  polyA_signal   SV40 poly(A) signal: SV40 polyadenylation signal
   4109..4537    -  rep_origin     f1 ori (sequence partly withheld): f1 bacteriophage origin of replication; arrow indicates direction of (+) strand synthesis
   4564..4668    +  promoter       AmpR promoter: bla
   4670..5027    +  promoter       SV40 promoter: SV40 enhancer and early promoter
   5062..5856    +  CDS            NeoR/KanR: aminoglycoside phosphotransferase from Tn5; aph(3')-II (or nptII); confers resistance to neomycin, kanamycin, and G418 (Geneticin®)
   5877..6029    +  CDS            ble (fragment): BLE_KLEPN - Experimental evidence at protein level: Swiss-Prot protein existence level 1. Binding protein with a strong affinity to the bleomycin family of antibiotics. Binds to CL990; an antimitotic-antibiotic compound. From Klebsiella pneumoniae.
   6088..6135    +  polyA_signal   HSV TK poly(A) signal: herpes simplex virus thymidine kinase polyadenylation signal (Cole and Stacy, 1985)
   6226..6242    -  polyA_signal   bGH poly(A) signal (fragment): bovine growth hormone polyadenylation signal
   6464..7052    +  rep_origin     ori: high-copy-number ColE1/pMB1/pBR322/pUC origin of replication
   7227..7530    +  enhancer       CMV enhancer: human cytomegalovirus immediate early enhancer
