[The description below was written by a language model from this plasmid's Addgene catalogue record and pLannotate feature annotations shown in this document.]
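Description:
TagBFP2-INPP4B-CAAX is a 7.5 kb mammalian expression plasmid built on the pTagBFP2-C1 backbone. It is maintained in E. coli through a high-copy ColE1/pUC-type origin and also carries an f1 phage origin. A single NeoR/KanR (Tn5 aminoglycoside phosphotransferase) gene serves both hosts: a bacterial bla-type promoter drives it for kanamycin selection in bacteria, and the adjacent SV40 enhancer/early promoter drives it for G418 selection in mammalian cells, with an HSV TK polyadenylation signal downstream. The short ble, bGH poly(A) and SV40 large T antigen fragments in the annotation appear to be backbone remnants rather than functional parts.

The payload is one fusion open reading frame transcribed from the CMV immediate-early enhancer and promoter and terminated by the SV40 poly(A) signal. The blue fluorescent protein TagBFP2 sits at the N terminus and is joined through a short stretch of residual multiple cloning site to human INPP4B (2,772 bp insert, assembled by Gibson cloning). A C-terminal fragment of H-Ras, residues 172–189, follows INPP4B. INPP4B is a lipid phosphatase that removes the 4-position phosphate from PI(3,4)P2. The H-Ras tail supplies the CAAX motif, whose lipid modification anchors the fusion at the plasma membrane. The construct thus places a fluorescently trackable PI(3,4)P2 4-phosphatase at the plasma membrane, letting users deplete this lipid there and identify expressing cells by blue fluorescence, for example when testing PI(3,4)P2 biosensors or studying PI3K signalling.

The depositor and repository sequence records are both 7,530 nt and show the same features in the same order, differing only in where numbering of the circular sequence begins.
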