Addgene plasmid #116857: TagBFP2-INPP4B-CAAX
Purpose: plasma membrane-targetted PI(3,4)P2 4-phosphatase
Depositing lab: Gerry Hammond. Depositing organization: University of Pittsburgh (University, School of Medicine, and Cancer Institute). Publication: A high-avidity biosensor reveals plasma membrane PI(3,4)P2 is predominantly a class I PI3K signaling product. Goulden BD, Pacheco J, Dull A, Zewe JP, Deiters A, Hammond GRV. J Cell Biol. 2019 Mar 4;218(3):1066-1079. doi: 10.1083/jcb.201809026. Epub 2018 Dec 27. PubMed 30591513.
Backbone
  Vector backbone: pTagBFP2-C1
  Total vector size (bp): 7530
  Vector type: Mammalian Expression
  Selectable markers: Neomycin (select with G418)
Growth in bacteria
  Bacterial resistance: Kanamycin, 50 μg/mL
  Growth temperature: 37°C
  Growth strain: DH5alpha
  Copy number: High Copy
Gene/Insert
  Gene/Insert name: INPP4B
  Species: H. sapiens (human)
  Insert size (bp): 2772
  Entrez Gene: INPP4B
  Tag / fusion protein: TagBFP2 (N terminal on insert); HRAS(172-189) (C terminal on insert)
  Cloning method: Gibson Cloning
  Sequencing primers: 5′ CMV-For; 3′ SV40-pArev
Terms and licenses: Academic/Nonprofit Terms; Industry Terms: Not Available to Industry
Depositor comments: Please visit https://www.biorxiv.org/content/early/2018/09/06/410811 for bioRxiv preprint.
How to cite: TagBFP2-INPP4B-CAAX was a gift from Gerry Hammond (Addgene plasmid # 116857 ; http://n2t.net/addgene:116857 ; RRID:Addgene_116857)
